>Addgene plasmid #130808 | pAG247 His-iFAST | addgene full sequence | sequence record 254929 | Addgene NGS Result
CGCTAACAGCGCGATTTGCTGGTGACCCAATGCGACCAGATGCTCCACGCCCAGTCGCGTACCGTCTTCA
TGGGAGAAAATAATACTGTTGATGGGTGTCTGGTCAGAGACATCAAGAAATAACGCCGGAACATTAGTGC
AGGCAGCTTCCACAGCAATGGCATCCTGGTCATCCAGCGGATAGTTAATGATCAGCCCACTGACGCGTTG
CGCGAGAAGATTGTGCACCGCCGCTTTACAGGCTTCGACGCCGCTTCGTTCTACCATCGACACCACCACG
CTGGCACCCAGTTGATCGGCGCGAGATTTAATCGCCGCGACAATTTGCGACGGCGCGTGCAGGGCCAGAC
TGGAGGTGGCAACGCCAATCAGCAACGACTGTTTGCCCGCCAGTTGTTGTGCCACGCGGTTGGGAATGTA
ATTCAGCTCCGCCATCGCCGCTTCCACTTTTTCCCGCGTTTTCGCAGAAACGTGGCTGGCCTGGTTCACC
ACGCGGGAAACGGTCTGATAAGAGACACCGGCATACTCTGCGACATCGTATAACGTTACTGGTTTCACAT
TCACCACCCTGAATTGACTCTCTTCCGGGCGCTATCATGCCATACCGCGAAAGGTTTTGCGCCATTCGAT
GGTGTCCGGGATCTCGACGCTCTCCCTTATGCGACTCCTGCATTAGGAAGCAGCCCAGTAGTAGGTTGAG
GCCGTTGAGCACCGCCGCCGCAAGGAATGGTGCATGCAAGGAGATGGCGCCCAACAGTCCCCCGGCCACG
GGGCCTGCCACCATACCCACGCCGAAACAAGCGCTCATGAGCCCGAAGTGGCGAGCCCGATCTTCCCCAT
CGGTGATGTCGGCGATATAGGCGCCAGCAACCGCACCTGTGGCGCCGGTGATGCCGGCCACGATGCGTCC
GGCGTAGAGGATCGAGATCTCGATCCCGCGAAATTAATACGACTCACTATAGGGGAATTGTGAGCGGATA
ACAATTCCCCTCTAGAAATAATTTTGTTTAACTTTAAGAAGGAGATATACCATGGGCAGCAGCCATCATC
ATCATCATCACAGCAGCGGCCTGGTGCCGCGCGGCAGCCATATGGCTAGCGAAAACCTGTATTTTCAGGG
CATGGAGCATGTTGCCTTTGGCAGTGAGGACATCGAGAACACTCTGGCCAAAATGGACGACGGACAACTG
GATGGGTTGGCCTTTGGCGCAATTCAGCTCGATGGTGACGGGAATATCCTGCAGTACAATGCTGCTGAAG
GAGACATCACAGGCAGAGATCCCAAACAGGTGATTGGGAAGAACTTCTTCAAGGATGTTGCACCTGGAAC
GGATTCTCCCGAGTTTTACGGCAAATTCAAGGAAGGCGTAGCGTCAGGGAATCTGAACACCATGTTCGAA
TGGATGATACCGACAAGCAGGGGACCAACCAAGGTCAAGATACACATGAAGAAAGCCCTTTCCGGTGACA
GCTATTGGGTCTTTGTGAAACGGGTGTAATAGCTCGAGCACCACCACCACCACCACTGAGATCCGGCTGC
TAACAAAGCCCGAAAGGAAGCTGAGTTGGCTGCTGCCACCGCTGAGCAATAACTAGCATAACCCCTTGGG
GCCTCTAAACGGGTCTTGAGGGGTTTTTTGCTGAAAGGAGGAACTATATCCGGATTGGCGAATGGG
[124 nt withheld, positions 1677-1800]
C
[91 nt withheld, positions 1802-1892]
A
[49 nt withheld, positions 1894-1942]
CCTTTGACGTTGGAGTCCACGTTCTTT
[37 nt withheld, positions 1970-2006]
ACCCTATCTCGGTCTATTCTTTTGATTTATAAGGGATTTTGCCGATTTCGGCCTATTGGTTAAAAAATGA
GCTGATTTAACAAAAATTTAACGCGAATTTTAACAAAATATTAACGCTTACAATTTAGGTGGCACTTTTC
GGGGAAATGTGCGCGGAACCCCTATTTGTTTATTTTTCTAAATACATTCAAATATGTATCCGCTCATGAA
TTAATTCTTAGAAAAACTCATCGAGCATCAAATGAAACTGCAATTTATTCATATCAGGATTATCAATACC
ATATTTTTGAAAAAGCCGTTTCTGTAATGAAGGAGAAAACTCACCGAGGCAGTTCCATAGGATGGCAAGA
TCCTGGTATCGGTCTGCGATTCCGACTCGTCCAACATCAATACAACCTATTAATTTCCCCTCGTCAAAAA
TAAGGTTATCAAGTGAGAAATCACCATGAGTGACGACTGAATCCGGTGAGAATGGCAAAAGTTTATGCAT
TTCTTTCCAGACTTGTTCAACAGGCCAGCCATTACGCTCGTCATCAAAATCACTCGCATCAACCAAACCG
TTATTCATTCGTGATTGCGCCTGAGCGAGACGAAATACGCGATCGCTGTTAAAAGGACAATTACAAACAG
GAATCGAATGCAACCGGCGCAGGAACACTGCCAGCGCATCAACAATATTTTCACCTGAATCAGGATATTC
TTCTAATACCTGGAATGCTGTTTTCCCGGGGATCGCAGTGGTGAGTAACCATGCATCATCAGGAGTACGG
ATAAAATGCTTGATGGTCGGAAGAGGCATAAATTCCGTCAGCCAGTTTAGTCTGACCATCTCATCTGTAA
CATCATTGGCAACGCTACCTTTGCCATGTTTCAGAAACAACTCTGGCGCATCGGGCTTCCCATACAATCG
ATAGATTGTCGCACCTGATTGCCCGACATTATCGCGAGCCCATTTATACCCATATAAATCAGCATCCATG
TTGGAATTTAATCGCGGCCTAGAGCAAGACGTTTCCCGTTGAATATGGCTCATAACACCCCTTGTATTAC
TGTTTATGTAAGCAGACAGTTTTATTGTTCATGACCAAAATCCCTTAACGTGAGTTTTCGTTCCACTGAG
CGTCAGACCCCGTAGAAAAGATCAAAGGATCTTCTTGAGATCCTTTTTTTCTGCGCGTAATCTGCTGCTT
GCAAACAAAAAAACCACCGCTACCAGCGGTGGTTTGTTTGCCGGATCAAGAGCTACCAACTCTTTTTCCG
AAGGTAACTGGCTTCAGCAGAGCGCAGATACCAAATACTGTCCTTCTAGTGTAGCCGTAGTTAGGCCACC
ACTTCAAGAACTCTGTAGCACCGCCTACATACCTCGCTCTGCTAATCCTGTTACCAGTGGCTGCTGCCAG
TGGCGATAAGTCGTGTCTTACCGGGTTGGACTCAAGACGATAGTTACCGGATAAGGCGCAGCGGTCGGGC
TGAACGGGGGGTTCGTGCACACAGCCCAGCTTGGAGCGAACGACCTACACCGAACTGAGATACCTACAGC
GTGAGCTATGAGAAAGCGCCACGCTTCCCGAAGGGAGAAAGGCGGACAGGTATCCGGTAAGCGGCAGGGT
CGGAACAGGAGAGCGCACGAGGGAGCTTCCAGGGGGAAACGCCTGGTATCTTTATAGTCCTGTCGGGTTT
CGCCACCTCTGACTTGAGCGTCGATTTTTGTGATGCTCGTCAGGGGGGCGGAGCCTATGGAAAAACGCCA
GCAACGCGGCCTTTTTACGGTTCCTGGCCTTTTGCTGGCCTTTTGCTCACATGTTCTTTCCTGCGTTATC
CCCTGATTCTGTGGATAACCGTATTACCGCCTTTGAGTGAGCTGATACCGCTCGCCGCAGCCGAACGACC
GAGCGCAGCGAGTCAGTGAGCGAGGAAGCGGAAGAGCGCCTGATGCGGTATTTTCTCCTTACGCATCTGT
GCGGTATTTCACACCGCAATGGTGCACTCTCAGTACAATCTGCTCTGATGCCGCATAGTTAAGCCAGTAT
ACACTCCGCTATCGCTACGTGACTGGGTCATGGCTGCGCCCCGACACCCGCCAACACCCGCTGACGCGCC
CTGACGGGCTTGTCTGCTCCCGGCATCCGCTTACAGACAAGCTGTGACCGTCTCCGGGAGCTGCATGTGT
CAGAGGTTTTCACCGTCATCACCGAAACGCGCGAGGCAGCTGCGGTAAAGCTCATCAGCGTGGTCGTGAA
GCGATTCACAGATGTCTGCCTGTTCATCCGCGTCCAGCTCGTTGAGTTTCTCCAGAAGCGTTAATGTCTG
GCTTCTGATAAAGCGGGCCATGTTAAGGGCGGTTTTTTCCTGTTTGGTCACTGATGCCTCCGTGTAAGGG
GGATTTCTGTTCATGGGGGTAATGATACCGATGAAACGAGAGAGGATGCTCACGATACGGGTTACTGATG
ATGAACATGCCCGGTTACTGGAACGTTGTGAGGGTAAACAACTGGCGGTATGGATGCGGCGGGACCAGAG
AAAAATCACTCAGGGTCAATGCCAGCGCTTCGTTAATACAGATGTAGGTGTTCCACAGGGTAGCCAGCAG
CATCCTGCGATGCAGATCCGGAACATAATGGTGCAGGGCGCTGACTTCCGCGTTTCCAGACTTTACGAAA
CACGGAAACCGAAGACCATTCATGTTGTTGCTCAGGTCGCAGACGTTTTGCAGCAGCAGTCGCTTCACGT
TCGCTCGCGTATCGGTGATTCATTCTGCTAACCAGTAAGGCAACCCCGCCAGCCTAGCCGGGTCCTCAAC
GACAGGAGCACGATCATGCGCACCCGTGGGGCCGCCATGCCGGCGATAATGGCCTGCTTCTCGCCGAAAC
GTTTGGTGGCGGGACCAGTGACGAAGGCTTGAGCGAGGGCGTGCAAGATTCCGAATACCGCAAGCGACAG
GCCGATCATCGTCGCGCTCCAGCGAAAGCGGTCCTCGCCGAAAATGACCCAGAGCGCTGCCGGCACCTGT
CCTACGAGTTGCATGATAAAGAAGACAGTCATAAGTGCGGCGACGATAGTCATGCCCCGCGCCCACCGGA
AGGAGCTGACTGGGTTGAAGGCTCTCAAGGGCATCGGTCGAGATCCCGGTGCCTAATGAGTGAGCTAACT
TACATTAATTGCGTTGCGCTCACTGCCCGCTTTCCAGTCGGGAAACCTGTCGTGCCAGCTGCATTAATGA
ATCGGCCAACGCGCGGGGAGAGGCGGTTTGCGTATTGGGCGCCAGGGTGGTTTTTCTTTTCACCAGTGAG
ACGGGCAACAGCTGATTGCCCTTCACCGCCTGGCCCTGAGAGAGTTGCAGCAAGCGGTCCACGCTGGTTT
GCCCCAGCAGGCGAAAATCCTGTTTGATGGTGGTTAACGGCGGGATATAACATGAGCTGTCTTCGGTATC
GTCGTATCCCACTACCGAGATATCCGCACCAACGCGCAGCCCGGACTCGGTAATGGCGCGCATTGCGCCC
AGCGCCATCTGATCGTTGGCAACCAGCATCGCAGTGGGAACGATGCCCTCATTCAGCATTTGCATGGTTT
GTTGAAAACCGGACATGGCACTCCAGTCGCCTTCCCGTTCCGCTATCGGCTGAATTTGATTGCGAGTGAG
ATATTTATGCCAGCCAGCCAGACGCAGACGCGCCGAGACAGAACTTAATGGGCC
Features (pLannotate 1.2.2; 22 found; start..end, strand, type, name):
    559..636     -  promoter       lacI promoter: lacI
    644..923     -  CDS            TcR (fragment): tetracycline efflux protein; tet; confers resistance to tetracycline
    945..963     +  promoter       T7 promoter: promoter for bacteriophage T7 RNA polymerase
    964..988     +  protein_bind   lac operator: The lac repressor binds to the lac operator to inhibit transcription in E. coli. This inhibition can be relieved by adding lactose or isopropyl-β-D-thiogalactopyranoside (IPTG). lac repressor encoded by lacI
   1003..1025    +  RBS            RBS: efficient ribosome binding site from bacteriophage T7 gene 10 (Olins and Rangwala, 1989)
   1044..1060    +  CDS            capTEV™ (fragment): composite tag for in vivo biotinylation, TEV protease cleavage, and 6xHis tagging
   1071..1088    +  CDS            thrombin site: thrombin recognition and cleavage site
   1101..1121    +  CDS            TEV site: tobacco etch virus (TEV) protease recognition and cleavage site
   1122..1496    +  CDS            Y-FAST: small protein tag, derived from photoactive yellow protein, that allows in vivo fluorescent labeling by addition of a cell-permeant fluorogen (Plamont et al., 2016)
   1509..1526    +  CDS            9xHis (fragment): 9xHis affinity tag
   1536..1585    +  CDS            SET1 (fragment): solubility-enhancement tag derived from T7 phage gene 10B
   1593..1640    +  terminator     T7 terminator: transcription terminator for bacteriophage T7 RNA polymerase
   1677..2105    +  rep_origin     f1 ori (sequence partly withheld): f1 bacteriophage origin of replication; arrow indicates direction of (+) strand synthesis
   2158..2215    +  promoter       AmpR promoter (fragment): bla
   2224..3039    -  CDS            KanR: aminoglycoside phosphotransferase; aph(3')-Ia; confers resistance to kanamycin in bacteria or G418 (Geneticin®) in eukaryotes
   3161..3749    +  rep_origin     ori: high-copy-number ColE1/pMB1/pBR322/pUC origin of replication
   3935..4074    -  misc_feature   bom: basis of mobility region from pBR322
   4176..4367    -  CDS            rop: Rop protein, which maintains plasmids at low copy number; rop
   4384..4764    +  CDS            YPB1_ECOLX: Protein predicted: Swiss-Prot protein existence level 4. From Escherichia coli.
   4836..5127    -  CDS            TcR (fragment): tetracycline efflux protein; tet; confers resistance to tetracycline
   5142..5163    -  protein_bind   CAP binding site: CAP binding activates transcription in the presence of cAMP. E. coli catabolite activator protein
   5176..558     -  CDS            lacI (across the origin): lac repressor; lacI; The lac repressor binds to the lac operator to inhibit transcription in E. coli. This inhibition can be relieved by adding lactose or isopropyl-β-D-thiogalactopyranoside (IPTG).
