[The description below was written by a language model from this plasmid's Addgene catalogue record and pLannotate feature annotations shown in this document.]
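Description:
pAG247 His-iFAST is a bacterial expression plasmid built on the pET28a backbone (about 5.7 kb in total) for producing His-tagged iFAST in E. coli. It is selected with kanamycin through the aph(3')-Ia KanR gene and replicates from a ColE1/pMB1-type origin. The feature table also shows the pBR322-derived bom region and rop gene, an f1 phage origin, and the lacI repressor gene with its own promoter. The catalogue lists the plasmid as high copy, although rop is generally associated with reduced copy number. Short annotations such as the TcR fragments and a partial AmpR promoter appear to be backbone remnants picked up by automated annotation rather than functional markers.

The payload is a 375 bp synthetic coding sequence for iFAST (improved fluorescence-activating and absorption-shifting tag, also called FAST2), inserted by Gibson cloning. The annotation software labels this region as Y-FAST, the parental tag derived from photoactive yellow protein, which becomes fluorescent on binding a cell-permeant fluorogen. Expression is driven by the T7 promoter, which is followed by a lac operator and the T7 gene 10 ribosome binding site and closed by the T7 terminator. Transcription therefore requires a host supplying T7 RNA polymerase and is held off by LacI until induced with IPTG. Upstream of the insert lie an N-terminal His-tag region, a thrombin site and a TEV protease site, allowing affinity purification and optional tag removal. A His-tag fragment is also annotated downstream of the insert, but the record describes only an N-terminal tag, so whether this is translated is not stated. The construct is suited to making recombinant iFAST protein, for example for in vitro characterisation of this chemical-genetic fluorescent marker.
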