Addgene plasmid #130808: pAG247 His-iFAST
Purpose: Expresses His-tagged iFAST in bacteria
Depositing lab: Arnaud Gautier. Depositing organization: CNRS UMR 8640, Processus d'Activation Sélectif par Transfert d'Energie Uni-électronique ou Radiatif (PASTEUR). Publication: Improved Chemical-Genetic Fluorescent Markers for Live Cell Microscopy. Tebo AG, Pimenta FM, Zhang Y, Gautier A. Biochemistry. 2018 Oct 2;57(39):5648-5653. doi: 10.1021/acs.biochem.8b00649. Epub 2018 Sep 17. PubMed 30204425.
Backbone
  Vector backbone: pET28a
  Backbone size w/o insert (bp): 5329
  Total vector size (bp): 5704
  Vector type: Bacterial Expression
Growth in bacteria
  Bacterial resistance: Kanamycin, 50 μg/mL
  Growth temperature: 37°C
  Growth strain: DH5alpha
  Copy number: High Copy
Gene/Insert
  Gene/Insert name: iFAST (alt names: improved FAST; improved fluorescence-activating and absorption-shifting tag; FAST2)
  Species: Synthetic
  Insert size (bp): 375
  Promoter: T7
  Tag / fusion protein: His-tag (N terminal on insert)
  Cloning method: Gibson Cloning
  Sequencing primers: 5′ TAATACGACTCACTATAGGG
Terms and licenses: Academic/Nonprofit Terms; Industry Terms: Not Available to Industry
How to cite: pAG247 His-iFAST was a gift from Arnaud Gautier (Addgene plasmid # 130808 ; http://n2t.net/addgene:130808 ; RRID:Addgene_130808)
