>Addgene plasmid #130808 | pAG247 His-iFAST | depositor partial sequence | sequence record 250339 | iFAST sequence
ATGGAGCATGTTGCCTTTGGCAGTGAGGACATCGAGAACACTCTGGCCAAAATGGACGACGGACAACTGG
ATGGGTTGGCCTTTGGCGCAATTCAGCTCGATGGTGACGGGAATATCCTGCAGTACAATGCTGCTGAAGG
AGACATCACAGGCAGAGATCCCAAACAGGTGATTGGGAAGAACTTCTTCAAGGATGTTGCACCTGGAACG
GATTCTCCCGAGTTTTACGGCAAATTCAAGGAAGGCGTAGCGTCAGGGAATCTGAACACCATGTTCGAAT
GGATGATACCGACAAGCAGGGGACCAACCAAGGTCAAGATACACATGAAGAAAGCCCTTTCCGGTGACAG
CTATTGGGTCTTTGTGAAACGGGTG
